Addgene plasmid #207915: pCS020
Purpose: Level 0 for gRNA in D3 module (5' TCCC-3' CTGC)
Depositing lab: Alexis Maizel. Depositing organization: Universitaet Heidelberg. Publication: GreenGate 2.0: Backwards compatible addons for assembly of complex transcriptional units and their stacking with GreenGate. Piepers M, Erbstein K, Reyes-Hernandez J, Song C, Tessi T, Petrasiunaite V, Faerber N, Distel K, Maizel A. PLoS One. 2023 Sep 8;18(9):e0290097. doi: 10.1371/journal.pone.0290097. eCollection 2023. PubMed 37682951.
Backbone
  Vector backbone: pUC19
  Vector type: CRISPR
Growth in bacteria
  Bacterial resistance: Ampicillin, 100 μg/mL
  Growth temperature: 37°C
  Growth strain: DH5alpha
  Copy number: High Copy
Gene/Insert
  Gene/Insert name: pU6-AarI-scaffold-term
  Species: A. thaliana (mustard weed)
  Cloning method: Restriction Enzyme; 5′ cloning site Unknown (unknown if destroyed)
Terms and licenses: Academic/Nonprofit Terms; Industry Terms: Not Available to Industry
How to cite: pCS020 was a gift from Alexis Maizel (Addgene plasmid # 207915 ; http://n2t.net/addgene:207915 ; RRID:Addgene_207915)
