[The description below was written by a language model from this plasmid's Addgene catalogue record and pLannotate feature annotations shown in this document.]
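Description:
pCS020 is a Level 0 entry plasmid from the GreenGate 2.0 modular cloning toolkit for plants. It is built on a pUC19 backbone and catalogued as a CRISPR vector. The 3,367 nt plasmid is propagated in E. coli through a high-copy ColE1/pUC-type origin and selected with ampicillin via the β-lactamase gene and its native promoter. The feature table also picks up residual backbone elements around the insert. These include a lacI fragment, the CAP binding site, the lac promoter and operator, a lacZα fragment, SP6 and T7 phage promoters flanking the insert, and short bom and rop fragments. None of these is part of the intended payload.

The insert, recorded as pU6-AarI-scaffold-term and attributed to Arabidopsis thaliana, is an empty guide RNA expression cassette. An Arabidopsis U6 snRNA promoter drives RNA polymerase III transcription; the automated annotation detects it only as a short consensus fragment. Downstream of it lies an AarI cloning site, then the Streptococcus pyogenes Cas9 gRNA scaffold and a terminator. The terminator is named in the insert but not annotated in the table. AarI is a type IIS enzyme, so the site presumably serves to insert a user-chosen protospacer directly between promoter and scaffold, giving a complete single guide RNA transcription unit.

According to the record, the cassette occupies the D3 module position, defined by TCCC at the 5′ end and CTGC at the 3′ end. These overhangs fix where the gRNA unit sits when it is combined with other modules. The plasmid therefore serves as a building block for including guide RNAs in more complex or stacked GreenGate assemblies for plant genome editing. The record does not specify a Cas9 source or a destination vector.
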