Features (pLannotate 1.2.2; 14 found; start..end, strand, type, name):
     96..200     +  promoter       AmpR promoter: bla
    201..1061    +  CDS            AmpR: β-lactamase; bla; confers resistance to ampicillin, carbenicillin, and related antibiotics
   1232..1820    +  rep_origin     ori: high-copy-number ColE1/pMB1/pBR322/pUC origin of replication
   2003..2095    +  CDS            lacI (fragment): lac repressor; lacI; The lac repressor binds to the lac operator to inhibit transcription in E. coli. This inhibition can be relieved by adding lactose or isopropyl-β-D-thiogalactopyranoside (IPTG).
   2108..2129    +  protein_bind   CAP binding site: CAP binding activates transcription in the presence of cAMP. E. coli catabolite activator protein
   2144..2174    +  promoter       lac promoter: promoter for the E. coli lac operon
   2182..2198    +  protein_bind   lac operator: The lac repressor binds to the lac operator to inhibit transcription in E. coli. This inhibition can be relieved by adding lactose or isopropyl-β-D-thiogalactopyranoside (IPTG). lac repressor encoded by lacI
   2212..2230    +  promoter       SP6 promoter: promoter for bacteriophage SP6 RNA polymerase
   2569..2585    +  promoter       AtU6 promoter (fragment): consensus promoter from the three Arabidopsis U6 snRNA genes (Waibel and Filipowicz, 1990; Nekrasov et al., 2013)
   2666..2741    +  misc_RNA       gRNA scaffold: guide RNA scaffold for the Streptococcus pyogenes CRISPR/Cas9 system
   2954..2972    -  promoter       T7 promoter: promoter for bacteriophage T7 RNA polymerase
   2974..3126    +  CDS            lacZα (fragment): LacZα fragment of β-galactosidase; lacZ fragment
   3132..3231    -  misc_feature   bom (fragment): basis of mobility region from pBR322
   3333..1       -  CDS            rop (fragment) (across the origin): Rop protein, which maintains plasmids at low copy number; rop
>Addgene plasmid #207915 | pCS020 | addgene full sequence | sequence record 413928 | Addgene NGS Result
GACGAAAGGGCCTCGTGATACGCCTATTTTTATAGGTTAATGTCATGATAATAATGGTTTCTTAGACGTC
AGGTGGCACTTTTCGGGGAAATGTGCGCGGAACCCCTATTTGTTTATTTTTCTAAATACATTCAAATATG
TATCCGCTCATGAGACAATAACCCTGATAAATGCTTCAATAATATTGAAAAAGGAAGAGTATGAGTATTC
AACATTTCCGTGTCGCCCTTATTCCCTTTTTTGCGGCATTTTGCCTTCCTGTTTTTGCTCACCCAGAAAC
GCTGGTGAAAGTAAAAGATGCTGAAGATCAGTTGGGTGCACGAGTGGGTTACATCGAACTGGATCTCAAC
AGCGGTAAGATCCTTGAGAGTTTTCGCCCCGAAGAACGTTTTCCAATGATGAGCACTTTTAAAGTTCTGC
TATGTGGCGCGGTATTATCCCGTATTGACGCCGGGCAAGAGCAACTCGGTCGCCGCATACACTATTCTCA
GAATGACTTGGTTGAGTACTCACCAGTCACAGAAAAGCATCTTACGGATGGCATGACAGTAAGAGAATTA
TGCAGTGCTGCCATAACCATGAGTGATAACACTGCGGCCAACTTACTTCTGACAACGATCGGAGGACCGA
AGGAGCTAACCGCTTTTTTGCACAACATGGGGGATCATGTAACTCGCCTTGATCGTTGGGAACCGGAGCT
GAATGAAGCCATACCAAACGACGAGCGTGACACCACGATGCCTGTAGCAATGGCAACAACGTTGCGCAAA
CTATTAACTGGCGAACTACTTACTCTAGCTTCCCGGCAACAATTAATAGACTGGATGGAGGCGGATAAAG
TTGCAGGACCACTTCTGCGCTCGGCCCTTCCGGCTGGCTGGTTTATTGCTGATAAATCTGGAGCCGGTGA
GCGTGGCTCTCGAGGTATCATTGCAGCACTGGGGCCAGATGGTAAGCCCTCCCGTATCGTAGTTATCTAC
ACGACGGGGAGTCAGGCAACTATGGATGAACGAAATAGACAGATCGCTGAGATAGGTGCCTCACTGATTA
AGCATTGGTAACTGTCAGACCAAGTTTACTCATATATACTTTAGATTGATTTAAAACTTCATTTTTAATT
TAAAAGGATCTAGGTGAAGATCCTTTTTGATAATCTCATGACCAAAATCCCTTAACGTGAGTTTTCGTTC
CACTGAGCGTCAGACCCCGTAGAAAAGATCAAAGGATCTTCTTGAGATCCTTTTTTTCTGCGCGTAATCT
GCTGCTTGCAAACAAAAAAACCACCGCTACCAGCGGTGGTTTGTTTGCCGGATCAAGAGCTACCAACTCT
TTTTCCGAAGGTAACTGGCTTCAGCAGAGCGCAGATACCAAATACTGTTCTTCTAGTGTAGCCGTAGTTA
GGCCACCACTTCAAGAACTCTGTAGCACCGCCTACATACCTCGCTCTGCTAATCCTGTTACCAGTGGCTG
CTGCCAGTGGCGATAAGTCGTGTCTTACCGGGTTGGACTCAAGACGATAGTTACCGGATAAGGCGCAGCG
GTCGGGCTGAACGGGGGGTTCGTGCACACAGCCCAGCTTGGAGCGAACGACCTACACCGAACTGAGATAC
CTACAGCGTGAGCTATGAGAAAGCGCCACGCTTCCCGAAGGGAGAAAGGCGGACAGGTATCCGGTAAGCG
GCAGGGTCGGAACAGGAGAGCGCACGAGGGAGCTTCCAGGGGGAAACGCCTGGTATCTTTATAGTCCTGT
CGGGTTTCGCCACCTCTGACTTGAGCGTCGATTTTTGTGATGCTCGTCAGGGGGGCGGAGCCTATGGAAA
AACGCCAGCAACGCGGCCTTTTTACGGTTCCTGGCCTTTTGCTGGCCTTTTGCTCACATGTTCTTTCCTG
CGTTATCCCCTGATTCTGTGGATAACCGTATTACCGCCTTTGAGTGAGCTGATACCGCTCGCCGCAGCCG
AACGACCGAGCGCAGCGAGTCAGTGAGCGAGGAAGCGGAAGAGCGCCCAATACGCAAACCGCCTCTCCCC
GCGCGTTGGCCGATTCATTAATGCAGCTGGCACGACAGGTTTCCCGACTGGAAAGCGGGCAGTGAGCGCA
ACGCAATTAATGTGAGTTAGCTCACTCATTAGGCACCCCAGGCTTTACACTTTATGCTTCCGGCTCGTAT
GTTGTGTGGAATTGTGAGCGGATAACAATTTCACACGAGCTATTTAGGTGACACTATAGAAGTGAAGCTT
GGTCTCATCCCCTCTTTTTTTCTTCTTCTTCGTTCATACAGTTTTTTTTTGTTTATCAGCTTACATTTTC
TTGAACCGTAGCTTTCGTTTTCTTCTTTTTAACTTTCCATTCGGAGTTTTTGTATCTTGTTTCATAGTTT
GTCCCAGGATTAGAATGATTAGGCATCGAACCTTCAAGAATTTGATTGAATAAAACATCTTCATTCTTAA
GATATGAAGATAATCTTCAAAAGGCCCCTGGGAATCTGAAAGAAGAGAAGCAGGCCCATTTATATGGGAA
AGAACAATAGTATTTCTTATATAGGCCCATTTAAGTTGAAAACAATCTTCAAAAGTCCCACATCGCTTAG
ATAAGAAAACGAAGCTGAGTTTATATACAGCTAGAGTCGAAGTAGTGATTGGGATGCAGGTGGACACCTG
CAGCTGTTTTAGAGCTAGAAATAGCAAGTTAAAATAAGGCTAGTCCGTTATCAACTTGAAAAAGTGGCAC
CGAGTCGGTGCTTTTTTTGCAAAATTTTCCAGATCGATTTCTTCTTCCTCTGTTCTTCGGCGTTCAATTT
CTGGGGTTTTCTCTTCGTTTTCTGTAACTGAAACCTAAAATTTGACCTAAAAAAAATCTCAAATAATATG
ATTCAGTGGTTTTGTACTTTTCAGTTAGTTGAGTTTTGCAGTTCCGATGAGATAAACCAATACTGCTGAG
ACCGAATTCTCGCCCTATAGTGAGTCGTATTACCTGGCCGTCGTTTTACAACGTCGTGACTGGGAAAACC
CTGGCGTTACCCAACTTAATCGCCTTGCAGCACATCCCCCTTTCGCCAGCTGGCGTAATAGCGAAGAGGC
CCGCACCGATCGCCCTTCCCAACAGTTGCGCAGCCTGAATGGCGAATGGCGCCTGATGCGGTATTTTCTC
CTTACGCATCTGTGCGGTATTTCACACCGCATATGGTGCACTCTCAGTACAATCTGCTCTGATGCCGCAT
AGTTAAGCCAGCCCCGACACCCGCCAACACCCGCTGACGCGCCCTGACGGGCTTGTCTGCTCCCGGCATC
CGCTTACAGACAAGCTGTGACCGTCTCCGGGAGCTGCATGTGTCAGAGGTTTTCACCGTCATCACCGAAA
CGCGCGA
